>Addgene plasmid #49827 | SRAcode_in_pUC57_v3(1000-1356) | depositor full sequence | sequence record 74702 | SRAcode_in_pUC57_v3(1000-1356) sequence 2838 bps
TCGCGCGTTTCGGTGATGACGGTGAAAACCTCTGACACATGCAGCTCCCGGAGACGGTCACAGCTTGTCT
GTAAGCGGATGCCGGGAGCAGACAAGCCCGTCAGGGCGCGTCAGCGGGTGTTGGCGGGTGTCGGGGCTGG
CTTAACTATGCGGCATCAGAGCAGATTGTACTGAGAGTGCACCATATGTAATACGACTCACTATAGGTAC
CAGGTATGTGATGACATCAGCCGACGCCTGGCACTGCTGCAGGAACAGTGGGCTGGAGGAAAGTTGTCAA
TACCTGTAAAGAAGAGAATGGCTCTACTGGTGCAAGAGCTTTCAAGCCACCGGTGGGACGCAGCAGATGA
CATCCACCGCTCCCTCATGGTTGACCATGTGACTGAGGTCAGTCAGTGGATGGTAGGAGTTAAAAGATTA
ATTGCAGAAAAGAGGAGTCTGTTTTCAGAGGAGGCAGCCAATGAAGAGAAATCTGCAGCCACAGCTGAGA
AGAACCATACCATACCAGGCTTCCAGCAGGCTTCATAATCCTCGGTTCCCCAGACTCACCGGACACCATC
TCCTATGCGAAGAGCGTCGACTGCAGAGGCCTGCATGCAAGCTTGGCGTAATCATGGTCATAGCTGTTTC
CTGTGTGAAATTGTTATCCGCTCACAATTCCACACAACATACGAGCCGGAAGCATAAAGTGTAAAGCCTG
GGGTGCCTAATGAGTGAGCTAACTCACATTAATTGCGTTGCGCTCACTGCCCGCTTTCCAGTCGGGAAAC
CTGTCGTGCCAGCTGCATTAATGAATCGGCCAACGCGCGGGGAGAGGCGGTTTGCGTATTGGGCGCCCTT
CCGCTTCCTCGCTCACTGACTCGCTGCGCTCGGTCGTTCGGCTGCGGCGAGCGGTATCAGCTCACTCAAA
GGCGGTAATACGGTTATCCACAGAATCAGGGGATAACGCAGGAAAGAACATGTGAGCAAAAGGCCAGCAA
AAGGCCAGGAACCGTAAAAAGGCCGCGTTGCTGGCGTTTTTCCATAGGCTCCGCCCCCCTGACGAGCATC
ACAAAAATCGACGCTCAAGTCAGAGGTGGCGAAACCCGACAGGACTATAAAGATACCAGGCGTTTCCCCC
TGGAAGCTCCCTCGTGCGCTCTCCTGTTCCGACCCTGCCGCTTACCGGATACCTGTCCGCCTTTCTCCCT
TCGGGAAGCGTGGCGCTTTCTCATAGCTCACGCTGTAGGTATCTCAGTTCGGTGTAGGTCGTTCGCTCCA
AGCTGGGCTGTGTGCACGAACCCCCCGTTCAGCCCGACCGCTGCGCCTTATCCGGTAACTATCGTCTTGA
GTCCAACCCGGTAAGACACGACTTATCGCCACTGGCAGCAGCCACTGGTAACAGGATTAGCAGAGCGAGG
TATGTAGGCGGTGCTACAGAGTTCTTGAAGTGGTGGCCTAACTACGGCTACACTAGAAGAACAGTATTTG
GTATCTGCGCTCTGCTGAAGCCAGTTACCTTCGGAAAAAGAGTTGGTAGCTCTTGATCCGGCAAACAAAC
CACCGCTGGTAGCGGTGGTTTTTTTGTTTGCAAGCAGCAGATTACGCGCAGAAAAAAAGGATCTCAAGAA
GATCCTTTGATCTTTTCTACGGGGTCTGACGCTCAGTGGAACGAAAACTCACGTTAAGGGATTTTGGTCA
TGAGATTATCAAAAAGGATCTTCACCTAGATCCTTTTAAATTAAAAATGAAGTTTTAAATCAATCTAAAG
TATATATGAGTAAACTTGGTCTGACAGTTACCAATGCTTAATCAGTGAGGCACCTATCTCAGCGATCTGT
CTATTTCGTTCATCCATAGTTGCCTGACTCCCCGTCGTGTAGATAACTACGATACGGGAGGGCTTACCAT
CTGGCCCCAGTGCTGCAATGATACCGCGAGACCCACGCTCACCGGCTCCAGATTTATCAGCAATAAACCA
GCCAGCCGGAAGGGCCGAGCGCAGAAGTGGTCCTGCAACTTTATCCGCCTCCATCCAGTCTATTAATTGT
TGCCGGGAAGCTAGAGTAAGTAGTTCGCCAGTTAATAGTTTGCGCAACGTTGTTGCCATTGCTACAGGCA
TCGTGGTGTCACGCTCGTCGTTTGGTATGGCTTCATTCAGCTCCGGTTCCCAACGATCAAGGCGAGTTAC
ATGATCCCCCATGTTGTGCAAAAAAGCGGTTAGCTCCTTCGGTCCTCCGATCGTTGTCAGAAGTAAGTTG
GCCGCAGTGTTATCACTCATGGTTATGGCAGCACTGCATAATTCTCTTACTGTCATGCCATCCGTAAGAT
GCTTTTCTGTGACTGGTGAGTACTCAACCAAGTCATTCTGAGAATAGTGTATGCGGCGACCGAGTTGCTC
TTGCCCGGCGTCAATACGGGATAATACCGCGCCACATAGCAGAACTTTAAAAGTGCTCATCATTGGAAAA
CGTTCTTCGGGGCGAAAACTCTCAAGGATCTTACCGCTGTTGAGATCCAGTTCGATGTAACCCACTCGTG
CACCCAACTGATCTTCAGCATCTTTTACTTTCACCAGCGTTTCTGGGTGAGCAAAAACAGGAAGGCAAAA
TGCCGCAAAAAAGGGAATAAGGGCGACACGGAAATGTTGAATACTCATACTCTTCCTTTTTCAATATTAT
TGAAGCATTTATCAGGGTTATTGTCTCATGAGCGGATACATATTTGAATGTATTTAGAAAAATAAACAAA
TAGGGGTTCCGCGCACATTTCCCCGAAAAGTGCCACCTGACGTCTAAGAAACCATTATTATCATGACATT
AACCTATAAAAATAGGCGTATCACGAGGCCCTTTCGTC
Features (pLannotate 1.2.2; 11 found; start..end, strand, type, name):
    137..188     +  misc_feature   bom (fragment): basis of mobility region from pBR322
    189..207     +  promoter       T7 promoter: promoter for bacteriophage T7 RNA polymerase
    199..525     +  CDS            SRA1 (fragment): SRA1_HUMAN - Experimental evidence at protein level: Swiss-Prot protein existence level 1. Functional RNA which acts as a transcriptional coactivator that selectively enhances steroid receptor-mediated transactivation ligand-independently through a mechanism involving the modulating N- terminal domain (AF-1) of steroid receptors. Also mediates transcriptional coactivation of steroid receptors ligand-dependently through the steroid-binding domain (AF-2). Enhances cellular proliferation and differentiation and promotes apoptosis in vivo. May play a role in tumorigenesis. From Homo sapiens (Human
    641..657     -  protein_bind   lac operator: The lac repressor binds to the lac operator to inhibit transcription in E. coli. This inhibition can be relieved by adding lactose or isopropyl-β-D-thiogalactopyranoside (IPTG). lac repressor encoded by lacI
    665..695     -  promoter       lac promoter: promoter for the E. coli lac operon
    710..731     -  protein_bind   CAP binding site: CAP binding activates transcription in the presence of cAMP. E. coli catabolite activator protein
    744..837     -  CDS            lacI (fragment): lac repressor; lacI; The lac repressor binds to the lac operator to inhibit transcription in E. coli. This inhibition can be relieved by adding lactose or isopropyl-β-D-thiogalactopyranoside (IPTG).
   1019..1607    -  rep_origin     ori: high-copy-number ColE1/pMB1/pBR322/pUC origin of replication
   1778..2638    -  CDS            AmpR: β-lactamase; bla; confers resistance to ampicillin, carbenicillin, and related antibiotics
   2639..2743    -  promoter       AmpR promoter: bla
   2838..35      +  CDS            rop (fragment) (across the origin): Rop protein, which maintains plasmids at low copy number; rop
