[The description below was written by a language model from this plasmid's Addgene catalogue record and pLannotate feature annotations shown in this document.]
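Description:
SRAcode_in_pUC57_v3(1000-1356) is a small, high-copy bacterial plasmid built on the pUC57 cloning backbone. It serves as a template for producing a defined fragment of the human steroid receptor RNA activator (SRA1) transcript with T7 RNA polymerase. The plasmid is propagated in E. coli using the pUC-type ColE1/pMB1 origin and is selected with ampicillin through the β-lactamase gene and its native promoter. The annotated sequence also contains typical pUC remnants: the lac promoter, lac operator and CAP binding site on the opposite strand from the insert, plus short fragments annotated as lacI, bom and rop. None of these appear to have a designed role in this construct.

The payload is a 357 bp segment corresponding to nucleotides 1000–1356 of the human SRA1 reference mRNA. It was cloned between KpnI and SalI sites, both of which are retained, and sits immediately downstream of a T7 promoter. The record notes that a KpnI site lies at the 5' start of the RNA-coding sequence, so the transcript should begin with a few vector-derived nucleotides. The feature table annotates the insert as an SRA1 coding-sequence fragment. However, the stated purpose is transcription of the RNA, not protein expression, and no ribosome binding site, tag or T7 terminator is annotated.

The catalogue lists the vector type as bacterial expression, but the stated use is T7 transcription of this subregion of SRA. The associated study concerned the SRA protein and its proposed partnership with SRA noncoding RNA. One discrepancy is that the listed total size of 2,838 bp is smaller than the sum of the stated backbone and insert sizes, which suggests that part of pUC57 was removed or replaced during construction.
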