Addgene plasmid #49827: SRAcode_in_pUC57_v3(1000-1356)
Purpose: for transcribing SRA nucl 1000-1356 of NM_001035235 with T7
Depositing lab: Thomas Cech. Depositing organization: University of Colorado, Boulder. Publication: Structure and function of steroid receptor RNA activator protein, the proposed partner of SRA noncoding RNA. McKay DB, Xi L, Barthel KK, Cech TR. J Mol Biol. 2014 Apr 17;426(8):1766-85. doi: 10.1016/j.jmb.2014.01.006. Epub 2014 Jan 30. PubMed 24486609.
Backbone
  Vector backbone: pUC57
  Backbone manufacturer: unknown
  Backbone size w/o insert (bp): 2710
  Total vector size (bp): 2838
  Vector type: Bacterial Expression
Growth in bacteria
  Bacterial resistance: Ampicillin, 100 μg/mL
  Growth temperature: 37°C
  Growth strain: XL10 Gold
  Copy number: High Copy
Gene/Insert
  Gene/Insert name: steroid receptor RNA activator RNA coding (alt name: SRA)
  Species: H. sapiens (human)
  Insert size (bp): 357
  Mutation: KpnI site at 5' start of RNA coding seq
  GenBank ID: NM_001035235
  Entrez Gene: SRA1 (a.k.a. SRA, SRAP, STRAA1, pp7684)
  Promoter: T7
  Cloning method: Restriction Enzyme; 5′ cloning site KpnI (not destroyed); 3′ cloning site SalI (not destroyed)
  Sequencing primers: 5′ GGCTTAACTATGCGGCATCAGAGC; 3′ CAGCTATGACCATGATTACGCC
Terms and licenses: Academic/Nonprofit Terms; Industry Terms: Not Available to Industry
How to cite: SRAcode_in_pUC57_v3(1000-1356) was a gift from Thomas Cech (Addgene plasmid # 49827 ; http://n2t.net/addgene:49827 ; RRID:Addgene_49827)
