>Addgene plasmid #49827 | SRAcode_in_pUC57_v3(1000-1356) | addgene partial sequence | sequence record 79989 | M13_pUC_rev
TACGCCAAGCTTGCATGCAGGCCTCTGCAGTCGACGCTCTTCGCATAGGAGATGGTGTCCGGTGAGTCTG
GGGAACCGAGGATTATGAAGCCTGCTGGAAGCCTGGTATGGTATGGTTCTTCTCAGCTGTGGCTGCAGAT
TTCTCTTCATTGGCTGCCTCCTCTGAAAACAGACTCCTCTTTTCTGCAATTAATCTTTTAACTCCTACCA
TCCACTGACTGACCTCAGTCACATGGTCAACCATGAGGGAGCGGTGGATGTCATCTGCTGCGTCCCACCG
GTGGCTTGAAAGCTCTTGCACCAGTAGAGCCATTCTCTTCTTTACAGGTATTGACAACTTTCCTCCAGCC
CACTGTTCCTGCAGCAGTGCCAGGCGTCGGCTGATGTCATCACATACCTGGTACCTATAGTGAGTCGTAT
TACATATGGTGCACTCTCAGTACAATCTGCTCTGATGCCGCATAGTTAAGCCAGCCCCGACACCCGCCAA
CACCCGCTGACGCGCCCTGACGGGCTTGTCTGCTCCCGGCATCCGCTTACAGACAAGCTGTGACCGTCTC
CGGGAGCTGCATGTGTCAGAGGTTTTCACCGTCATCACCGAAACGCGCGAGACGAAAGGGCCTCGTGATA
CGCCTATTTTTATAGGTTAATGTCATGATAATAATGGTTTCTTAGACGTCAGGTGGCACTTTTCGGGGAA
ATGTGCGCGGAACCCCTATTTGTTTATTTTTCTAAATACATTCAAATATGTATCCGCTCATGAGACAATA
ACCCTGATAAATGCTTCAATAATATTGAAAAAGGAAGAGTATGAGTATTCAACATTTCCGTGTCGCCCTT
ATTCCCTTTTTTGCGGCATTTTGCCTTCCTGTTTTTGCTCACCCA
